>Addgene plasmid #87281 | pRS414 Hsh155 D450G | addgene full sequence | sequence record 182549 | Addgene NGS Result
TCGCGCGTTTCGGTGATGACGGTGAAAACCTCTGACACATGCAGCTCCCGGAGACGGTCACAGCTTGTCT
GTAAGCGGATGCCGGGAGCAGACAAGCCCGTCAGGGCGCGTCAGCGGGTGTTGGCGGGTGTCGGGGCTGG
CTTAACTATGCGGCATCAGAGCAGATTGTACTGAGAGTGCACCATAGATCACGACATTACTATATATATA
ATATAGGAAGCATTTAATAGAACAGCATCGTAATATATGTGTACTTTGCAGTTATGACGCCAGATGGCAG
TAGTGGAAGATATTCTTTATTGAAAAATAGCTTGTCACCTTACGTACAATCTTGATCCGGAGCTTTTCTT
TTTTTGCCGATTAAGAATTAATTCGGTCGAAAAAAGAAAAGGAGAGGGCCAAGAGGGAGGGCATTGGTGA
CTATTGAGCACGTGAGTATACGTGATTAAGCACACAAAGGCAGCTTGGAGTATGTCTGTTATTAATTTCA
CAGGTAGTTCTGGTCCATTGGTGAAAGTTTGCGGCTTGCAGAGCACAGAGGCCGCAGAATGTGCTCTAGA
TTCCGATGCTGACTTGCTGGGTATTATATGTGTGCCCAATAGAAAGAGAACAATTGACCCGGTTATTGCA
AGGAAAATTTCAAGTCTTGTAAAAGCATATAAAAATAGTTCAGGCACTCCGAAATACTTGGTTGGCGTGT
TTCGTAATCAACCTAAGGAGGATGTTTTGGCTCTGGTCAATGATTACGGCATTGATATCGTCCAACTGCA
TGGAGATGAGTCGTGGCAAGAATACCAAGAGTTCCTCGGTTTGCCAGTTATTAAAAGACTCGTATTTCCA
AAAGACTGCAACATACTACTCAGTGCAGCTTCACAGAAACCTCATTCGTTTATTCCCTTGTTTGATTCAG
AAGCAGGTGGGACAGGTGAACTTTTGGATTGGAACTCGATTTCTGACTGGGTTGGAAGGCAAGAGAGCCC
CGAAAGCTTACATTTTATGTTAGCTGGTGGACTGACGCCAGAAAATGTTGGTGATGCGCTTAGATTAAAT
GGCGTTATTGGTGTTGATGTAAGCGGAGGTGTGGAGACAAATGGTGTAAAAGACTCTAACAAAATAGCAA
ATTTCGTCAAAAATGCTAAGAAATAGGTTATTACTGAGTAGTATTTATTTAAGTATTGTTTGTGCACTTG
CCGATCTATGCGGTGTGAAATACCGCACAGATGCGTAAGGAGAAAATACCGCATCAGGAAATTGTAAGCG
TTAATATTTTGTTAAAATTCGCGTTAAATTTTTGTTAAATCAGCTCATTTTTTAACCAATAGGCCGAAAT
CGGCAAAATCCCTTATAAATCAAAAGAATAGACCGAGATAGGGT
[37 nt withheld, positions 1375-1411]
AAAGAACGTGGACTCCAACGTCAAAGG
[49 nt withheld, positions 1439-1487]
T
[91 nt withheld, positions 1489-1579]
G
[124 nt withheld, positions 1581-1704]
CCATTCGCCATTCAGGCTGCGCAACTGTTGGGAAGGGCGATCGGTGCGGGCCTCTTCGCTATTACGCCAG
CTGGCGAAAGGGGGATGTGCTGCAAGGCGATTAAGTTGGGTAACGCCAGGGTTTTCCCAGTCACGACGTT
GTAAAACGACGGCCAGTGAGCGCGCGTAATACGACTCACTATAGGGCGAATTGGGTACCGGGCCCCCCCC
TCGAGCATGTACTTTCCGCCTAACTACCATCACCTGTCTTTATTTATTCCGCTGACAGATATGCACAACC
AATTATCGTCTCTTGAAAGCTTTTTAGACGTGATTGCTGTTATTTGGCACGTTGTTAGTATTTAAGCTTA
TTCGGGTTTGCATTGATATTTGCCCGAGCAGAAATCTCCTTCTCGATGAGTTAGAACTGAAACATCTCTT
CAATTACTTATACATAATAAACATAGAAAGCCAGGACCTGTCATCATGAGTCATCCGATTCAATTTGTAA
ACGCTAATAATAGCGATAAGAGCCACCAATTAGGCGGTCAATATTCTATTCCTCAGGATTTGAGGGAAAA
CCTGCAGAAAGAAGCTGCACGTATTGGTGAGAACGAAAAAGATGTGCTACAGGAAAAAATGGAAACTAGG
ACAGTGCAAAATCGAGAGGATTCATACCACAAAAGAAGGTTTGATATGAAGTTTGAGCCGGATTCCGATA
CACAAACTGTTACGTCTTCAGAAAATACCCAAGACGCTGTCGTGCCAAGGAAAAGAAAATCTCGTTGGGA
TGTAAAAGGGTACGAGCCACCTGATGAATCTTCAACAGCGGTCAAAGAAAACTCTGATAGTGCTTTGGTT
AATGTAGAAGGAATCCATGATTTGATGTTTTTTAAACCTTCTGACCATAAATATTTCGCCGACGTTATAT
CCAAAAAACCCATAGATGAGTTAAATAAGGATGAAAAGAAAGAAAGAACCCTGTCGATGTTACTTCTGAA
AATAAAAAATGGCAATACAGCGAGTAGGAGGACTTCTATGCGGATTTTAACCGATAAAGCTGTTACATTT
GGTCCAGAAATGATATTTAACCGCTTATTGCCCATATTACTAGACAGAAGTTTGGAAGACCAGGAAAGAC
ATCTAATGATCAAGACCATAGATCGCGTCCTTTACCAGCTAGGAGATTTAACAAAACCTTACGTTCACAA
AATACTTGTAGTAGCTGCCCCATTGCTAATAGATGAAGATCCAATGGTTCGTTCAACAGGCCAGGAGATA
ATCACCAATCTGTCTACAGTCGCTGGCCTAAAAACCATTCTAACAGTAATGAGACCTGATATTGAGAATG
AGGATGAGTATGTTAGAAATGTAACTTCAAGAGCGGCGGCTGTGGTGGCAAAAGCCCTTGGTGTTAATCA
ATTGCTTCCTTTCATCAATGCAGCATGCCACTCACGGAAGTCTTGGAAAGCAAGGCATACTGGCATAAAA
ATTGTGCAGCAAATAGGTATACTTTTGGGAATAGGTGTCTTGAATCATCTTACTGGGCTGATGAGTTGTA
TCAAAGACTGCCTAATGGATGATCACGTTCCGGTGCGAATTGTTACAGCACATACTTTATCAACACTAGC
AGAAAATTCTTATCCATATGGTATCGAAGTTTTCAACGTTGTACTGGAGCCATTATGGAAGGGTATAAGA
AGTCATCGTGGTAAAGTGCTATCTTCTTTTTTAAAAGCTGTTGGATCTATGATCCCATTGATGGACCCAG
AGTATGCCGGTTATTATACCACAGAAGCAATGAGAATAATTAGACGTGAATTCGACTCTCCCGGCGATGA
AATGAAAAAGACCATTCTTTTAGTATTACAAAAATGTAGCGCTGTAGAATCCATAACACCAAAATTTCTG
AGAGAAGAAATCGCGCCAGAATTCTTTCAAAAATTTTGGGTCAGACGAGTGGCATTGGATAGACCATTAA
ACAAAGTTGTTACATATACTACTGTTACATTAGCAAAGAAATTAGGTTGTTCTTATACCATTGATAAATT
ATTAACACCATTGAGAGATGAAGCTGAGCCGTTCAGAACAATGGCTGTCCATGCTGTTACTAGAACAGTA
AACTTATTAGGGACAGCAGATTTAGATGAGAGATTAGAAACGAGGCTTATTGATGCGCTCTTGATAGCAT
TTCAAGAACAAACAAATAGTGATTCTATAATCTTTAAAGGGTTTGGGGCAGTGACGGTGTCACTTGACAT
CCGTATGAAACCGTTTTTAGCACCCATTGTGAGTACGATTTTAAATCATTTAAAGCATAAAACTCCCTTG
GTTCGTCAACATGCAGCAGATCTATGTGCCATACTAATACCAGTCATCAAGAACTGTCACGAATTCGAAA
TGTTGAATAAATTGAACATTATATTGTATGAATCCTTAGGCGAAGTATATCCAGAGGTATTAGGTTCTAT
AATCAACGCTATGTACTGTATTACTAGCGTAATGGATTTGGATAAACTACAACCTCCTATTAATCAAATT
TTACCAACCTTAACTCCAATTTTAAGAAACAAGCATAGAAAAGTCGAAGTAAACACTATCAAATTTGTTG
GACTTATTGGTAAATTAGCACCTACCTATGCACCTCCTAAAGAATGGATGAGAATATGTTTTGAACTATT
AGAACTTTTGAAAAGTACAAATAAAGAAATAAGAAGATCAGCAAATGCCACGTTTGGATTCATTGCTGAA
GCAATTGGACCTCACGATGTTCTTGTTGCGTTATTGAACAATTTAAAGGTTCAAGAACGTCAGTTACGTG
TATGCACGGCTGTTGCTATCGGTATCGTTGCTAAAGTGTGTGGTCCTTACAACGTGCTGCCAGTAATCAT
GAATGAATACACAACACCAGAGACTAATGTTCAAAACGGTGTTCTCAAGGCCATGTCATTCATGTTTGAG
TACATTGGTAACATGTCTAAGGATTACATATACTTCATAACACCATTATTAGAAGATGCACTCACCGATA
GGGATTTAGTTCATCGTCAGACAGCGTCGAACGTAATAACCCACTTAGCTTTAAACTGTTCAGGTACAGG
TCACGAAGATGCCTTCATTCATTTAATGAATCTTCTAATACCCAATATTTTTGAAACTTCACCACATGCT
ATTATGCGTATTTTAGAAGGTTTGGAGGCACTGAGTCAAGCTCTTGGCCCTGGACTATTCATGAACTACA
TATGGGCAGGATTGTTCCATCCAGCGAAGAATGTAAGGAAAGCATTTTGGAGGGTGTATAATAACATGTA
CGTAATGTACCAGGACGCCATGGTACCTTTTTACCCCGTTACACCAGACAACAATGAAGAATATATAGAA
GAACTGGATTTAGTTCTGTGAATATATATAGAGCATATAAATAACCACAACTTGTAAGAATATTTTACTT
GACACACCTATATCATCACGTCACGATGCCTTCATAGATTATGATGAAATATAAACAGAACCTGCTATTG
GAAAAAAAAGGGCAGGAAAAAATTTTGTGAAAGTGAGTAAAAGAAAGATGAAGAGCGAGACATGGATAAT
AAGAAATAGATGTCACTAATGGACAATTGGAAGACTGATATGGAAAGTTACGATGAAGGAGGAGCTCCAG
CTTTTGTTCCCTTTAGTGAGGGTTAATTGCGCGCTTGGCGTAATCATGGTCATAGCTGTTTCCTGTGTGA
AATTGTTATCCGCTCACAATTCCACACAACATACGAGCCGGAAGCATAAAGTGTAAAGCCTGGGGTGCCT
AATGAGTGAGCTAACTCACATTAATTGCGTTGCGCTCACTGCCCGCTTTCCAGTCGGGAAACCTGTCGTG
CCAGCTGCATTAATGAATCGGCCAACGCGCGGGGAGAGGCGGTTTGCGTATTGGGCGCTCTTCCGCTTCC
TCGCTCACTGACTCGCTGCGCTCGGTCGTTCGGCTGCGGCGAGCGGTATCAGCTCACTCAAAGGCGGTAA
TACGGTTATCCACAGAATCAGGGGATAACGCAGGAAAGAACATGTGAGCAAAAGGCCAGCAAAAGGCCAG
GAACCGTAAAAAGGCCGCGTTGCTGGCGTTTTTCCATAGGCTCCGCCCCCCTGACGAGCATCACAAAAAT
CGACGCTCAAGTCAGAGGTGGCGAAACCCGACAGGACTATAAAGATACCAGGCGTTTCCCCCTGGAAGCT
CCCTCGTGCGCTCTCCTGTTCCGACCCTGCCGCTTACCGGATACCTGTCCGCCTTTCTCCCTTCGGGAAG
CGTGGCGCTTTCTCATAGCTCACGCTGTAGGTATCTCAGTTCGGTGTAGGTCGTTCGCTCCAAGCTGGGC
TGTGTGCACGAACCCCCCGTTCAGCCCGACCGCTGCGCCTTATCCGGTAACTATCGTCTTGAGTCCAACC
CGGTAAGACACGACTTATCGCCACTGGCAGCAGCCACTGGTAACAGGATTAGCAGAGCGAGGTATGTAGG
CGGTGCTACAGAGTTCTTGAAGTGGTGGCCTAACTACGGCTACACTAGAAGAACAGTATTTGGTATCTGC
GCTCTGCTGAAGCCAGTTACCTTCGGAAAAAGAGTTGGTAGCTCTTGATCCGGCAAACAAACCACCGCTG
GTAGCGGTGGTTTTTTTGTTTGCAAGCAGCAGATTACGCGCAGAAAAAAAGGATCTCAAGAAGATCCTTT
GATCTTTTCTACGGGGTCTGACGCTCAGTGGAACGAAAACTCACGTTAAGGGATTTTGGTCATGAGATTA
TCAAAAAGGATCTTCACCTAGATCCTTTTAAATTAAAAATGAAGTTTTAAATCAATCTAAAGTATATATG
AGTAAACTTGGTCTGACAGTTACCAATGCTTAATCAGTGAGGCACCTATCTCAGCGATCTGTCTATTTCG
TTCATCCATAGTTGCCTGACTCCCCGTCGTGTAGATAACTACGATACGGGAGGGCTTACCATCTGGCCCC
AGTGCTGCAATGATACCGCGAGACCCACGCTCACCGGCTCCAGATTTATCAGCAATAAACCAGCCAGCCG
GAAGGGCCGAGCGCAGAAGTGGTCCTGCAACTTTATCCGCCTCCATCCAGTCTATTAATTGTTGCCGGGA
AGCTAGAGTAAGTAGTTCGCCAGTTAATAGTTTGCGCAACGTTGTTGCCATTGCTACAGGCATCGTGGTG
TCACGCTCGTCGTTTGGTATGGCTTCATTCAGCTCCGGTTCCCAACGATCAAGGCGAGTTACATGATCCC
CCATGTTGTGCAAAAAAGCGGTTAGCTCCTTCGGTCCTCCGATCGTTGTCAGAAGTAAGTTGGCCGCAGT
GTTATCACTCATGGTTATGGCAGCACTGCATAATTCTCTTACTGTCATGCCATCCGTAAGATGCTTTTCT
GTGACTGGTGAGTACTCAACCAAGTCATTCTGAGAATAGTGTATGCGGCGACCGAGTTGCTCTTGCCCGG
CGTCAATACGGGATAATACCGCGCCACATAGCAGAACTTTAAAAGTGCTCATCATTGGAAAACGTTCTTC
GGGGCGAAAACTCTCAAGGATCTTACCGCTGTTGAGATCCAGTTCGATGTAACCCACTCGTGCACCCAAC
TGATCTTCAGCATCTTTTACTTTCACCAGCGTTTCTGGGTGAGCAAAAACAGGAAGGCAAAATGCCGCAA
AAAAGGGAATAAGGGCGACACGGAAATGTTGAATACTCATACTCTTCCTTTTTCAATATTATTGAAGCAT
TTATCAGGGTTATTGTCTCATGAGCGGATACATATTTGAATGTATTTAGAAAAATAAACAAATAGGGGTT
CCGCGCACATTTCCCCGAAAAGTGCCACCTGGGTCCTTTTCATCACGTGCTATAAAAATAATTATAATTT
AAATTTTTTAATATAAATATATAAATTAAAAATAGAAAGTAAAAAAAGAAATTAAAGAAAAAATAGTTTT
TGTTTTCCGAAGATGTAAAAGACTCTAGGGGGATCGCCAACAAATACTACCTTTTATCTTGCTCTTCCTG
CTCTCAGGTATTAATGCCGAATTGTTTCATCTTGTCTGTGTAGAAGACCACACACGAAAATCCTGTGATT
TTACATTTTACTTATCGTTAATCGAATGTATATCTATTTAATCTGCTTTTCTTGTCTAATAAATATATAT
GTAAAGTACGCTTTTTGTTGAAATTTTTTAAACCTTTGTTTATTTTTTTTTCTTCATTCCGTAACTCTTC
TACCTTCTTTATTTACTTTCTAAAATCCAAATACAAAACATAAAAATAAATAAACACAGAGTAAATTCCC
AAATTATTCCATCATTAAAAGATACGAGGCGCGTGTAAGTTACAGGCAAGCGATCCGTCTAAGAAACCAT
TATTATCATGACATTAACCTATAAAAATAGGCGTATCACGAGGCCCTTTCGTC
Features (pLannotate 1.2.2; 19 found; start..end, strand, type, name):
    137..186     +  misc_feature   bom (fragment): basis of mobility region from pBR322
    324..471     +  promoter       TRP1 promoter: S. cerevisiae TRP1
    472..1146    +  CDS            TRP1: phosphoribosylanthranilate isomerase, required for tryptophan biosynthesis; S. cerevisiae TRP1; yeast auxotrophic marker
   1197..1248    +  misc_feature   bom (fragment): basis of mobility region from pBR322
   1276..1704    -  rep_origin     f1 ori (sequence partly withheld): f1 bacteriophage origin of replication; arrow indicates direction of (+) strand synthesis
   1708..1863    -  CDS            lacZα (fragment): LacZα fragment of β-galactosidase; lacZ fragment
   1871..1889    +  promoter       T7 promoter: promoter for bacteriophage T7 RNA polymerase
   2170..5082    +  CDS            HSH155: SF3B1_YEAST - Experimental evidence at protein level: Swiss-Prot protein existence level 1. Contacts pre-mRNA on both sides of the branch site early in spliceosome assembly. From Saccharomyces cerevisiae (strain ATCC 204508 / S288c) (Baker's yeast).
   5284..5337    +  CDS            ABZ2 (fragment): PABC_YEAST - Experimental evidence at protein level: Swiss-Prot protein existence level 1. Converts 4-amino-4-deoxychorismate into 4-aminobenzoate (PABA) and pyruvate. From Saccharomyces cerevisiae (strain ATCC 204508 / S288c) (Baker's yeast).
   5354..5372    -  promoter       T3 promoter: promoter for bacteriophage T3 RNA polymerase
   5417..5433    -  protein_bind   lac operator: The lac repressor binds to the lac operator to inhibit transcription in E. coli. This inhibition can be relieved by adding lactose or isopropyl-β-D-thiogalactopyranoside (IPTG). lac repressor encoded by lacI
   5441..5471    -  promoter       lac promoter: promoter for the E. coli lac operon
   5486..5507    -  protein_bind   CAP binding site: CAP binding activates transcription in the presence of cAMP. E. coli catabolite activator protein
   5520..5612    -  CDS            lacI (fragment): lac repressor; lacI; The lac repressor binds to the lac operator to inhibit transcription in E. coli. This inhibition can be relieved by adding lactose or isopropyl-β-D-thiogalactopyranoside (IPTG).
   5795..6383    -  rep_origin     ori: high-copy-number ColE1/pMB1/pBR322/pUC origin of replication
   6554..7414    -  CDS            AmpR: β-lactamase; bla; confers resistance to ampicillin, carbenicillin, and related antibiotics
   7415..7519    -  promoter       AmpR promoter: bla
   7556..8059    +  misc_feature   CEN/ARS: S. cerevisiae CEN6 centromere fused to an autonomously replicating sequence
   8127..35      +  CDS            rop (fragment) (across the origin): Rop protein, which maintains plasmids at low copy number; rop
