[The description below was written by a language model from this plasmid's Addgene catalogue record and pLannotate feature annotations shown in this document.]
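Description:
pRS414 Hsh155 D450G is an E. coli–yeast shuttle plasmid built on the pRS414 centromeric backbone and carrying the Saccharomyces cerevisiae HSH155 gene (YMR288W) with a D450G substitution. In bacteria it replicates from a high-copy ColE1/pUC-type origin and is selected through the AmpR β-lactamase gene. An f1 origin is also present, which permits single-stranded DNA production. In yeast, the CEN6/ARS element provides autonomous replication and centromere-based segregation, features that normally keep such plasmids at low, stable copy number. The TRP1 marker, with its own promoter, allows selection by tryptophan prototrophy in trp1 strains.

The roughly 3.4 kb insert was cloned between SacI and XhoI in the polylinker, interrupting the lacZα region and lying between the backbone's T7 and T3 promoters. The annotated HSH155 coding sequence spans about 2.9 kb. It is preceded by a few hundred bases of unannotated sequence and followed by further sequence that includes a small fragment matching the neighbouring ABZ2 gene. This suggests a genomic fragment with flanking regions, possibly including the native promoter and terminator, although the record names no yeast promoter for the insert.

Hsh155 is the yeast orthologue of SF3b1, a spliceosomal protein that contacts pre-mRNA on both sides of the branch site early in spliceosome assembly. According to the associated publication title, the plasmid belongs to work modelling SF3b1 mutations linked to myelodysplastic syndromes and testing how they change the fidelity of branch site selection in yeast. The plasmid expresses the D450G variant in yeast for this kind of study, though the record does not describe particular strains or assays.
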