Addgene plasmid #87281: pRS414 Hsh155 D450G
Purpose: Encodes Hsh155 D450G for expression in yeast
Depositing lab: Aaron Hoskins. Depositing organization: University of Wisconsin, Madison. Publication: SF3b1 mutations associated with myelodysplastic syndromes alter the fidelity of branchsite selection in yeast. Carrocci TJ, Zoerner DM, Paulson JC, Hoskins AA. Nucleic Acids Res. 2017 Jan 6. pii: gkw1349. doi: 10.1093/nar/gkw1349. PubMed 28062854.
Backbone
  Vector backbone: pRS414
  Backbone manufacturer: ATCC
  Backbone size w/o insert (bp): 4788
  Total vector size (bp): 8124
  Vector type: Bacterial Expression, Yeast Expression
  Selectable markers: TRP1
Growth in bacteria
  Bacterial resistance: Ampicillin, 100 μg/mL
  Growth temperature: 37°C
  Growth strain: DH5alpha
  Copy number: Unknown
Gene/Insert
  Gene/Insert name: HSH155
  Species: S. cerevisiae (budding yeast)
  Insert size (bp): 3426
  Mutation: D450G
  GenBank ID: NP_014015.1
  Entrez Gene: HSH155 (a.k.a. YMR288W)
  Cloning method: Restriction Enzyme; 5′ cloning site SacI (not destroyed); 3′ cloning site XhoI (not destroyed)
  Sequencing primers: 5′ TGTAAAACGACGGCCAGT; 3′ CAGGAAACAGCTATGAC
Terms and licenses: Academic/Nonprofit Terms; Industry Terms: Not Available to Industry
How to cite: pRS414 Hsh155 D450G was a gift from Aaron Hoskins (Addgene plasmid # 87281 ; http://n2t.net/addgene:87281 ; RRID:Addgene_87281)
